Addgene plasmid #222579: pPB-cT3G-cERP2-3xFLAG-SMAD1-active
Purpose: PiggyBac transposon plasmid for doxycycline inducible expression of 3xFLAG-SMAD1
Depositing lab: George Church. Depositing organization: Harvard Medical School. Publication: Induction of Meiosis from Human Pluripotent Stem Cells. Pierson Smela M, Adams J, Ma C, Breimann L, Widocki U, Shioda T, Church GM. bioRxiv 2024.05.31.596483 10.1101/2024.05.31.596483.
Backbone
  Vector backbone: pPB-cT3G-cERP2
  Vector type: Mammalian Expression
  Selectable markers: Puromycin
Growth in bacteria
  Bacterial resistance: Ampicillin, 100 μg/mL
  Growth temperature: 37°C
  Growth strain: DH5alpha
  Copy number: High Copy
Gene/Insert
  Gene/Insert name: SMAD1
  Species: H. sapiens (human)
  Mutation: S487E, S489E
  Entrez Gene: SMAD1 (a.k.a. BSP-1, BSP1, JV4-1, JV41, MADH1, MADR1)
  Tag / fusion protein: 3xFLAG (N terminal on insert)
  Cloning method: Gateway Cloning
Terms and licenses: Academic/Nonprofit Terms; Industry Terms: Not Available to Industry
Depositor comments: Please visit https://doi.org/10.1101/2024.05.31.596483 for bioRxiv preprint.
How to cite: pPB-cT3G-cERP2-3xFLAG-SMAD1-active was a gift from George Church (Addgene plasmid # 222579 ; http://n2t.net/addgene:222579 ; RRID:Addgene_222579)
