[The description below was written by a language model from this plasmid's Addgene catalogue record and pLannotate feature annotations shown in this document.]
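Description:
pPB-cT3G-cERP2-3xFLAG-SMAD1-active is a PiggyBac transposon plasmid for doxycycline-inducible expression of human SMAD1 in mammalian cells, built on the pPB-cT3G-cERP2 backbone. In bacteria it is maintained as a high-copy plasmid through a ColE1/pUC-type origin and selected with ampicillin via the β-lactamase gene. The automated annotation does not call the PiggyBac terminal repeats, so their positions are not documented in the feature table, although the catalogue entry identifies the plasmid as a transposon intended for genomic integration, which requires a transposase supplied separately.

The payload is an all-in-one Tet-On design with two divergent units. A third-generation Tet-responsive promoter (TRE3G-type, tet operators upstream of a minimal promoter) drives an N-terminally 3xFLAG-tagged SMAD1 open reading frame that was introduced by Gateway cloning and is flanked by attB1 and attB2 sites, followed by an SV40 polyadenylation signal. The SMAD1 carries S487E and S489E substitutions. Given the "active" designation in the name, these glutamates presumably mimic the C-terminal serine phosphorylation normally placed by BMP type I receptors, although the record does not explain the mutations.

On the opposite strand, a CMV enhancer fused to the EF-1α core promoter expresses a reverse tetracycline transactivator (annotated as rtTA3) together with the puromycin N-acetyltransferase gene, ending in another SV40 poly(A). How the two coding regions are linked is not annotated. This cassette supplies both the doxycycline-responsive activator and puromycin selection for stable integrants. Several short annotated fragments (3xHA, SNR52 promoter, gRNA scaffold, lacI, rop) are probably partial matches rather than functional parts. The associated work concerns induction of meiosis from human pluripotent stem cells.
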