Features (pLannotate 1.2.2; 28 found; start..end, strand, type, name):
      9..257     +  promoter       TRE3GV promoter (fragment): 3rd-generation Tet-responsive promoter that can be activated by binding of Tet-On® 3G, optimized for retroviral and lentiviral vectors
    264..305     +  promoter       tight TRE promoter (fragment): Tet-responsive promoter PTight, consisting of seven tet operator sequences followed by the minimal CMV promoter
    368..392     +  protein_bind   attB1: mutant version of attB; recombination site for the Gateway® BP reaction BP Clonase™
    452..473     +  CDS            3xFLAG (fragment): three tandem FLAG® epitope tags
    473..1861    +  CDS            SMAD1: SMAD1_HUMAN - Also known as BSP1, MADH1, MADR1. Experimental evidence at protein level: Swiss-Prot protein existence level 1. Transcriptional modulator activated by BMP (bone morphogenetic proteins) type 1 receptor kinase. SMAD1 is a receptor- regulated SMAD (R-SMAD). SMAD1/OAZ1/PSMB4 complex mediates the degradation of the CREBBP/EP300 repressor SNIP1. May act synergistically with SMAD4 and YY1 in bone morphogenetic protein (BMP)- mediated cardiac-specific gene expression. From Homo sapiens (Human).
   1869..1893    -  protein_bind   attB2: mutant version of attB; recombination site for the Gateway® BP reaction BP Clonase™
   1895..1923    +  CDS            3xHA (fragment): three tandem HA epitope tags
   1961..1983    +  promoter       SNR52 promoter (fragment): promoter for the S. cerevisiae small nucleolar RNA gene SNR52
   2004..2027    +  misc_RNA       gRNA scaffold (fragment): guide RNA scaffold for the Streptococcus pyogenes CRISPR/Cas9 system
   2088..2222    -  polyA_signal   SV40 poly(A) signal: SV40 polyadenylation signal
   2535..2692    +  CDS            lacZα (fragment): LacZα fragment of β-galactosidase; lacZ fragment
   2698..2797    -  misc_feature   bom (fragment): basis of mobility region from pBR322
   2901..2936    -  CDS            rop (fragment): Rop protein, which maintains plasmids at low copy number; rop
   3032..3136    +  promoter       AmpR promoter: bla
   3137..3997    +  CDS            AmpR: β-lactamase; bla; confers resistance to ampicillin, carbenicillin, and related antibiotics
   4168..4756    +  rep_origin     ori: high-copy-number ColE1/pMB1/pBR322/pUC origin of replication
   4939..5031    +  CDS            lacI (fragment): lac repressor; lacI; The lac repressor binds to the lac operator to inhibit transcription in E. coli. This inhibition can be relieved by adding lactose or isopropyl-β-D-thiogalactopyranoside (IPTG).
   5037..5120    +  CDS            lacI (fragment): lac repressor; lacI; The lac repressor binds to the lac operator to inhibit transcription in E. coli. This inhibition can be relieved by adding lactose or isopropyl-β-D-thiogalactopyranoside (IPTG).
   5133..5154    +  protein_bind   CAP binding site: CAP binding activates transcription in the presence of cAMP. E. coli catabolite activator protein
   5169..5199    +  promoter       lac promoter: promoter for the E. coli lac operon
   5207..5223    +  protein_bind   lac operator: The lac repressor binds to the lac operator to inhibit transcription in E. coli. This inhibition can be relieved by adding lactose or isopropyl-β-D-thiogalactopyranoside (IPTG). lac repressor encoded by lacI
   5511..5592    -  polyA_signal   SV40 poly(A) signal: SV40 polyadenylation signal
   5615..5698    -  CDS            large T antigen (fragment): large T antigen from SV40 (simian virus 40)
   5712..6308    -  CDS            pac: PUAC_STRAD - Protein predicted: Swiss-Prot protein existence level 4. Detoxification of puromycin. From Streptomyces alboniger.
   6381..6491    -  CDS            VP48: 3 tandem repeats of the minimal activation domain of herpes simplex virus VP16 (Cheng et al., 2013)
   6421..7118    -  CDS            rtTA3 (fragment): reverse tetracycline transactivator 3 activates expression from Tet-responsive promoters in the presence of doxycycline
   7171..7382    -  promoter       EF-1α core promoter: core promoter for human elongation factor EF-1α
   7383..7762    -  enhancer       CMV enhancer: human cytomegalovirus immediate early enhancer
>Addgene plasmid #222579 | pPB-cT3G-cERP2-3xFLAG-SMAD1-active | addgene full sequence | sequence record 439869 | Addgene NGS Result
ATCACCTCGAGTTTACTCCCTATCAGTGATAGAGAACGTATGAAGAGTTTACTCCCTATCAGTGATAGAG
AACGTATGCAGACTTTACTCCCTATCAGTGATAGAGAACGTATAAGGAGTTTACTCCCTATCAGTGATAG
AGAACGTATGACCAGTTTACTCCCTATCAGTGATAGAGAACGTATCTACAGTTTACTCCCTATCAGTGAT
AGAGAACGTATATCCAGTTTACTCCCTATCAGTGATAGAGAACGTATAAGCTTGCCTATATAAGCAGAGC
TCGTTTAGTGAACCGTCAGATCGCCTGGAGACGCCATCCACGCTGTTTTGACCTCCATAGAAGACACCGG
GACCGATCCAGCCTACCACAAGTTTGTACAAAAAAGCAGGCTGCACCATGGATTATAAGGACGATGATGA
CAAGGACTATAAAGACGATGATGATAAAGACTACAAAGATGACGACGATAAGAACGTGACAAGCTTGTTT
AGTTTCACATCTCCCGCCGTGAAACGACTGCTGGGCTGGAAGCAGGGAGACGAGGAGGAGAAATGGGCTG
AGAAAGCCGTTGATGCTCTGGTGAAAAAGCTGAAGAAGAAGAAGGGGGCCATGGAGGAGCTGGAAAAGGC
CCTCTCATGCCCCGGTCAGCCTTCTAACTGCGTGACGATACCTCGATCCCTCGATGGGAGGCTGCAGGTA
TCACATCGCAAAGGCTTGCCTCACGTCATCTACTGTAGAGTGTGGCGATGGCCTGACCTTCAGTCCCATC
ACGAGCTCAAGCCCCTTGAATGCTGTGAATTCCCCTTCGGCAGTAAGCAGAAGGAGGTGTGTATAAACCC
CTACCACTATAAACGGGTCGAGTCCCCTGTCTTGCCACCAGTGCTGGTGCCACGGCATTCTGAATACAAT
CCCCAGCATTCACTTCTGGCACAATTTCGAAACCTGGGCCAGAACGAACCCCATATGCCACTTAACGCCA
CTTTTCCAGATTCCTTCCAGCAGCCCAACAGCCATCCTTTTCCCCACAGCCCAAATAGTTCATATCCAAA
TTCACCAGGTTCTTCCTCCAGTACGTATCCACATTCACCCACAAGCTCTGACCCCGGATCTCCGTTCCAG
ATGCCCGCCGACACACCCCCACCCGCCTATCTGCCTCCTGAAGATCCGATGACCCAGGACGGGTCCCAGC
CAATGGACACGAACATGATGGCCCCTCCGCTCCCATCAGAGATCAATCGCGGGGACGTCCAAGCGGTTGC
ATACGAAGAGCCCAAACACTGGTGTAGTATCGTGTACTACGAGCTTAACAATAGAGTGGGAGAAGCCTTC
CACGCTTCCTCTACCTCTGTACTGGTCGACGGGTTCACTGATCCAAGCAACAATAAGAATCGGTTCTGTC
TTGGCCTGCTGAGCAATGTGAATCGCAATTCAACGATCGAGAATACTCGACGACACATCGGTAAAGGAGT
CCACCTCTACTATGTGGGCGGGGAGGTCTACGCAGAGTGCCTTAGTGATAGTTCTATCTTTGTGCAGTCA
AGGAACTGCAACTACCATCATGGTTTTCATCCCACCACCGTGTGTAAAATCCCTTCTGGATGCTCTCTCA
AGATTTTTAATAACCAGGAATTTGCTCAGTTGTTGGCTCAGTCCGTGAACCACGGCTTCGAGACCGTTTA
CGAGCTCACAAAGATGTGCACAATCCGGATGAGCTTCGTGAAGGGATGGGGAGCCGAGTATCATAGGCAG
GACGTGACTTCCACACCTTGTTGGATCGAGATCCACTTGCATGGACCACTTCAGTGGCTGGACAAAGTTT
TGACTCAGATGGGGTCCCCTCACAATCCGATTTCAGAAGTGGAATGAGACCCAGCTTTCTTGTACAAAGT
GGTATACCCATACGATGTTCCAGATTACGCTTAGTAATGAGAAATACTCAGAAGATGTCACTCACCATAG
TCCGCAGTGAAAGATAAATGATCAATACCTATCACTATAGCTTGTTTTAGAGCTAGAAATAGCAAGTAGG
CCACTGAGCAAGAACTATGAATGAGATCTTTAGACATATTGCGGCCGCTTTCTCCGCGATCCAGACATGA
TAAGATACATTGATGAGTTTGGACAAACCAAAACTAGAATGCAGTGAAAAAAATGCCTTATTTGTGAAAT
TTGTGATGCTATTGCCTTATTTGTAACCATTATAAGCTGCAATAAACAAGTTATCTATAACAAGAAAATA
TATATATAATAAGTTATCACGTAAGTAGAACATGAAATAACAATATAATTATCGTATGAGTTAAATCTTA
AAAGTCACGTAAAAGATAATCATGCGTCATTTTGACTCACGCGGTCGTTATAGTTCAAAATCAGTGACAC
TTACCGCATTGACAAGCACGCCTCACGGGAGCTCCAAGCGGCGACTGAGATGTCCTAAATGCACAGCGAC
GGATTCGCGCTATTTAGAAAGAGAGAGCAATATTTCAAGAATGCATGCGTCAATTTTACGCAGACTATCT
TTCTAGGGTTAAGAATTCACTGGCCGTCGTTTTACAACGTCGTGACTGGGAAAACCCTGGCGTTACCCAA
CTTAATCGCCTTGCAGCACATCCCCCTTTCGCCAGCTGGCGTAATAGCGAAGAGGCCCGCACCGATCGCC
CTTCCCAACAGTTGCGCAGCCTGAATGGCGAATGGCGCCTGATGCGGTATTTTCTCCTTACGCATCTGTG
CGGTATTTCACACCGCATATGGTGCACTCTCAGTACAATCTGCTCTGATGCCGCATAGTTAAGCCAGCCC
CGACACCCGCCAACACCCGCTGACGCGCCCTGACGGGCTTGTCTGCTCCCGGCATCCGCTTACAGACAAG
CTGTGACCATGTCTCCGGGAGCTGCATGTGTCAGAGGTTTTCACCGTCATCACCGAAACACGCGAGTTCG
AAAGGGCCTCGTGATACGCCTATTTTTATAGGTTAATGTCATGATAATAATGGTTTCTTAGACGTCAGGT
GGCACTTTTCGGGGAAATGTGCGCGGAACCCCTATTTGTTTATTTTTCTAAATACATTCAAATATGTATC
CGCTCATGAGACAATAACCCTGATAAATGCTTCAATAATATTGAAAAAGGAAGAGTATGAGTATTCAACA
TTTCCGTGTCGCCCTTATTCCCTTTTTTGCGGCATTTTGCCTTCCTGTTTTTGCTCACCCAGAAACGCTG
GTGAAAGTAAAAGATGCTGAAGATCAGTTGGGTGCACGAGTGGGTTACATCGAACTGGATCTCAACAGCG
GTAAGATCCTTGAGAGTTTTCGCCCCGAAGAACGTTTTCCAATGATGAGCACTTTTAAAGTTCTGCTATG
TGGCGCGGTATTATCCCGTATTGACGCCGGGCAAGAGCAACTCGGTCGCCGCATACACTATTCTCAGAAT
GACTTGGTTGAGTACTCACCAGTCACAGAAAAGCATCTTACGGATGGCATGACAGTAAGAGAATTATGCA
GTGCTGCCATAACCATGAGTGATAACACTGCGGCCAACTTACTTCTGACAACGATCGGAGGACCGAAGGA
GCTAACCGCTTTTTTGCACAACATGGGGGATCATGTAACTCGCCTTGATCGTTGGGAACCGGAGCTGAAT
GAAGCCATACCAAACGACGAGCGTGACACCACGATGCCTGTAGCAATGGCAACAACGTTGCGCAAACTAT
TAACTGGCGAACTACTTACTCTAGCTTCCCGGCAACAATTAATAGACTGGATGGAGGCGGATAAAGTTGC
AGGACCACTTCTGCGCTCGGCCCTTCCGGCTGGCTGGTTTATTGCTGATAAATCTGGAGCCGGTGAGCGT
GGTTCACGCGGTATCATTGCAGCACTGGGGCCAGATGGTAAGCCCTCCCGTATCGTAGTTATCTACACGA
CGGGGAGTCAGGCAACTATGGATGAACGAAATAGACAGATCGCTGAGATAGGTGCCTCACTGATTAAGCA
TTGGTAACTGTCAGACCAAGTTTACTCATATATACTTTAGATTGATTTAAAACTTCATTTTTAATTTAAA
AGGATCTAGGTGAAGATCCTTTTTGATAATCTCATGACCAAAATCCCTTAACGTGAGTTTTCGTTCCACT
GAGCGTCAGACCCCGTAGAAAAGATCAAAGGATCTTCTTGAGATCCTTTTTTTCTGCGCGTAATCTGCTG
CTTGCAAACAAAAAAACCACCGCTACCAGCGGTGGTTTGTTTGCCGGATCAAGAGCTACCAACTCTTTTT
CCGAAGGTAACTGGCTTCAGCAGAGCGCAGATACCAAATACTGTTCTTCTAGTGTAGCCGTAGTTAGGCC
ACCACTTCAAGAACTCTGTAGCACCGCCTACATACCTCGCTCTGCTAATCCTGTTACCAGTGGCTGCTGC
CAGTGGCGATAAGTCGTGTCTTACCGGGTTGGACTCAAGACGATAGTTACCGGATAAGGCGCAGCGGTCG
GGCTGAACGGGGGGTTCGTGCACACAGCCCAGCTTGGAGCGAACGACCTACACCGAACTGAGATACCTAC
AGCGTGAGCTATGAGAAAGCGCCACGCTTCCCGAAGGGAGAAAGGCGGACAGGTATCCGGTAAGCGGCAG
GGTCGGAACAGGAGAGCGCACGAGGGAGCTTCCAGGGGGAAACGCCTGGTATCTTTATAGTCCTGTCGGG
TTTCGCCACCTCTGACTTGAGCGTCGATTTTTGTGATGCTCGTCAGGGGGGCGGAGCCTATGGAAAAACG
CCAGCAACGCGGCCTTTTTACGGTTCCTGGCCTTTTGCTGGCCTTTTGCTCACATGTTCTTTCCTGCGTT
ATCCCCTGATTCTGTGGATAACCGTATTACCGCCTTTGAGTGAGCTGATACCGCTCGCCGCAGCCGAACG
ACCGAGCGCAGCGAGTCAGTGAGCGAGGAAGCGGATGAGCGCCCAATACGCAAACCGCCTCTCACCGCGC
GTTGGCCGATTCATTAATGCAGCTGGCACGACAGGTTTCCCGACTGGAAAGCGGGCAGTGAGCGCAACGC
AAACCGCCTCTCCCCGCGCGTTGGCCGATTCATTAATGCAGCTGGCACGACAGGTTTCCCGACTGGAAAG
CGGGCAGTGAGCGCAACGCAATTAATGTGAGTTAGCTCACTCATTAGGCACCCCAGGCTTTACACTTTAT
GCTTCCGGCTCGTATGTTGTGTGGAATTGTGAGCGGATAACAATTTCACACAGGAAACAGCTATGACCAT
GATTACGCCAAGGTCGACTTAACCCTAGAAAGATAATCATATTGTGACGTACGTTAAAGATAATCATGCG
TAAAATTGACGCATGTGTTTTATCGGTCTGTATATCGAGGTTTATTTATTAATTTGAATAGATATTAAGT
TTTATTATATTTACACTTACATACTAATAATAAATTCAACAAACAATTTATTTATGTTTATTTATTTATT
AAAAAAAAACAAAAACTCAAAATTTCTTCTATAAAGTAACAAAACTTTTAGCAGTGAAAAAAATGCTTTA
TTTGTGAAATTTGTGATGCTATTGCTTTATTTGTAACCATTATAAGCTGCAATAAACAAGTTAACAACAA
CAATTGCATTCATTTTATGTTTCAGGTTCAGGGGGAGGTGTGGGAGGTTTTTTAAAGCAAGTAAAACCTC
TACAAATGTGGTATGGCTGATTATGATCCTCTGGAGATTCATGCGCCAGGTTTTCTGGTCATGCACCACG
TTCGTGGGCCCTCAGGAACCTCCACGTCAGCGGTAACTGTGAAGCCCAGTCGCTCGTAAAAAGGAAGATT
CCGGGGAGCACTGGTTTCGAGGAACGCCGGCACGCCAGCCCGTTCCGCGGCCTCAACACCAGGAAGAACG
ACAGCGCTTCCCAAACCTTTACCTTGGTGATCTGGGCTGACACCGACAGTGGCAAGAAACCACGCAGGCT
CCTTTGGTCTATGAGGAGCCAGCAAGCCCTCCATTTGCTGTTGTGCCGCCAACCTACTCCCTGACAGCTC
GGCCATCCGCGGACCTATTTCCGCGAACACTGCGCCGGCTTCGACGCTTTCCGGAGTAGTCCAGACCGCA
ACTGCGGCACCATCGTCCGCAACCCAAACTTTACCAATGTCCAGACCCACGCGCGTAAGAAACAGCTCTT
GCAACTCAGTTACCCTCTCTATGTGTCTGTCCGGATCTACGGTATGGCGGGTCGCTGGATAATCTGCAAA
TGCTGCGGCAAGTGTTCGGACAGCCCGTGGTACATCGTCACGGGTAGCGAGCCTAACAGTGGGCTTATAT
TCCGTCATGGGGCCGGGGTTCTCCTCCACGTCGCCGGCCTGCTTCAGCAGGCTGAAGTTGGTGGCGCCGC
TGCCCCCGGGGAGCATGTCAAGGTCAAAATCGTCAAGAGCGTCAGCAGGCAGCATATCAAGGTCAAAGTC
GTCAAGGGCATCGGCTGGGAGCATGTCTAAGTCAAAATCGTCAAGGGCGTCGGTCGGCCCGCCGCTTTCG
CACTTTAGCTGTTTCTCCAGGCCACATATGATTAGTTCCAGGCCGAAAAGGAAGGCAGGTTCGGCTCCCT
GCCGGTCGAACAGCTCAATTGCTTGTTTCAGAAGTGGGGGCATAGAATCGGTGGTAGGTGTCTCTCTTTC
CTCTTTTGCTACTTGATGCTCCTGTTCCTCCAATACGCAGCCCAGTGTAAAGTGGCCCACGGCGGACAGA
GCGTACAGTGCGTTCTCCAGGGAGAAGCCTTGCTGACACAGGAACGCGAGCTGATTTTCCAGGGTTTCGT
ACTGTTTCTCTGTTGGGCGGGTGCCGAGATGCACTTTAGCCCCGTCACGATGTGAGAGGAGAGCACAGCG
GTATGACTTGGCGTTGTTCCGCAGAAAGTCTTGCCATGACTCGCCTTCCAGGGGGCAGGAGTGGGTATGA
TGCCTGTCCAGCATCTCGATTGGCAGGGCATCGAGCAGGGCCCGCTTGTTCTTCACGTGCCAGTACAGGG
TAGGCTGCTCAACTCCCAGCTTTTGAGCGAGTTTCCTTGTCGTCAGGCCTTCGATACCGACTCCATTGAG
TAATTCCAGAGCAGAGTTTATGACTTTGCTCTTGTCCAGTCTAGACATCTTATCGTCATCGTCTTTGTAA
TCCATGGTGGCGGATCCCGCGTCACGACACCTGTGTTCTGGCGGCAAACCCGTTGCGAAAAAGAACGTTC
ACGGCGACTACTGCACTTATATACGGTTCTCCCCCACCCTCGGGAAAAAGGCGGAGCCAGTACACGACAT
CACTTTCCCAGTTTACCCCGCGCCACCTTCTCTAGGCACCGGTTCAATTGCCGACCCCTCCCCCCAACTT
CTCGGGCACTGTGGGCCATGTGCGCTCTGCCCCATGGTAATAGCCATGACTAATACGTAGATGTACTGCC
AAGTAGGAAAGTGCCATAAGGTCATGTACTGGGCATAATGCCAGGCGGGCCATTTACCGTCATTGACGTC
AATAGGGGGCGTACTTGGCATATGATACACTTGATGTACTGCCAAGTGGGCAGTTTACCGTAAATACTCC
ACCCATTGACGTCAATGGAAAGTGCCTATTGGCGTTACTATGGGAACATACGTCATTATTGACGTCAATG
GGCGGGGGTCGTTGGGCGGTCAGCCAGGCGGGCCATTTACCGTAAGTTATGTAACGCGGAACTCCATATA
TGGGCTATGAACTAATGACCCCGTAATTGATTACTATTAATAACTAGTCAATAATCAATGTCATAAGCTC
TAATCGCATAATCGAGCTAAGAGCGATTAATATGCTTAGCTAGCTTAGCTAAGCTAGATTTCTCTATTCT
CCCACAATATATAGCAGCTATTAGCTTAGCAGTCCGAATACGATCGTCCACGATCCATAAGCGTAACACA
TTTGAGTAGCGACTGACGGGCACCGGAGCCACTCGAGTGGAATT
